Addgene plasmid #211416: pRSF-Duet-6His-C17orf53
Purpose: bacterial expression of human C17orf53 N-terminally fused to a 6xHis-Tag
Depositing lab: Helmut Pospiech. Depositing organization: Leibniz Institute on Aging - Fritz Lipmann Institute (FLI).
Backbone
  Vector backbone: pRSFDuet-1
  Backbone manufacturer: Novagen
  Vector type: Bacterial Expression
Growth in bacteria
  Bacterial resistance: Kanamycin, 50 μg/mL
  Growth temperature: 37°C
  Growth strain: DH5alpha
  Copy number: High Copy
Gene/Insert
  Gene/Insert name: C17orf53 (alt names: HROB; MCM8IP)
  Species: H. sapiens (human)
  Entrez Gene: HROB (a.k.a. C17orf53, MCM8IP)
  Tag / fusion protein: 6xHis (N terminal on insert)
  Cloning method: Restriction Enzyme; 5′ cloning site EcoRI (not destroyed); 3′ cloning site SalI (not destroyed)
Terms and licenses: Academic/Nonprofit Terms; Industry Terms: Not Available to Industry
Depositor comments: generated by Julia Kutz (Leibniz Institute on Aging - Fritz Lipmann Institute, D-07745 Jena, Germany)
How to cite: pRSF-Duet-6His-C17orf53 was a gift from Helmut Pospiech (Addgene plasmid # 211416 ; http://n2t.net/addgene:211416 ; RRID:Addgene_211416)
