[The description below was written by a language model from this plasmid's Addgene catalogue record and pLannotate feature annotations shown in this document.]
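Description:
pRSF-Duet-6His-C17orf53 is a bacterial expression plasmid built on the Novagen pRSFDuet-1 backbone, a 5.75 kb dual-cassette T7 vector for producing recombinant proteins in E. coli. It replicates from the RSF1030 origin, listed as high copy, which is compatible with other common origins, so the plasmid can be maintained alongside additional expression vectors for co-expression experiments. Selection is by kanamycin through an aminoglycoside phosphotransferase gene driven by the bla promoter. The backbone also carries lacI under its own promoter, supplying the repressor that keeps the T7lac promoters silent until induction with IPTG. The short TcR, AmpR promoter and CAP site annotations appear to be backbone remnants rather than functional elements.

The insert is the human C17orf53 coding sequence (also called HROB or MCM8IP), cloned between the EcoRI and SalI sites, both of which are preserved. It lies in the first expression cassette, downstream of a T7 promoter, lac operator and T7 gene 10 ribosome binding site. According to the record, it is fused at its N-terminus to a 6xHis tag for metal-affinity purification; the tag itself is not separately annotated in the feature table. HROB is a DNA-binding protein that recruits the MCM8-MCM9 helicase complex to sites of DNA damage during homologous recombination. The second T7 promoter/lac operator cassette appears to be unoccupied, with only the vector's S-Tag sequence and a short fragment annotated as SET1 ahead of the T7 terminator. It therefore remains available for a second open reading frame. Expression requires a host supplying T7 RNA polymerase, and the construct is intended for producing His-tagged HROB in bacteria.
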