Features (pLannotate 1.2.2; 18 found; start..end, strand, type, name):
     19..43      +  protein_bind   lac operator: The lac repressor binds to the lac operator to inhibit transcription in E. coli. This inhibition can be relieved by adding lactose or isopropyl-β-D-thiogalactopyranoside (IPTG). lac repressor encoded by lacI
     58..80      +  RBS            RBS: efficient ribosome binding site from bacteriophage T7 gene 10 (Olins and Rangwala, 1989)
    135..2072    +  CDS            HROB: HROB_HUMAN - Also known as C17orf53. Experimental evidence at protein level: Swiss-Prot protein existence level 1. DNA-binding protein involved in homologous recombination that acts by recruiting the MCM8-MCM9 helicase complex to sites of DNA damage to promote DNA repair synthesis. From Homo sapiens (Human).
   2153..2171    +  promoter       T7 promoter: promoter for bacteriophage T7 RNA polymerase
   2172..2196    +  protein_bind   lac operator: The lac repressor binds to the lac operator to inhibit transcription in E. coli. This inhibition can be relieved by adding lactose or isopropyl-β-D-thiogalactopyranoside (IPTG). lac repressor encoded by lacI
   2305..2346    +  CDS            S-Tag (fragment): affinity and epitope tag derived from pancreatic ribonuclease A
   2376..2393    +  CDS            SET1 (fragment): solubility-enhancement tag derived from T7 phage gene 10B
   2401..2448    +  terminator     T7 terminator: transcription terminator for bacteriophage T7 RNA polymerase
   2612..2669    +  promoter       AmpR promoter (fragment): bla
   2678..3493    -  CDS            KanR: aminoglycoside phosphotransferase; aph(3')-Ia; confers resistance to kanamycin in bacteria or G418 (Geneticin®) in eukaryotes
   3494..3585    -  promoter       AmpR promoter: bla
   3601..4350    -  rep_origin     RSF ori: Plasmids containing the RSF 1030 origin of replication can be propagated in E. coli cells that contain additional plasmids with compatible origins.
   4433..4497    -  CDS            TcR (fragment): tetracycline efflux protein; tet; confers resistance to tetracycline
   4512..4533    -  protein_bind   CAP binding site: CAP binding activates transcription in the presence of cAMP. E. coli catabolite activator protein
   4546..5628    -  CDS            lacI: lac repressor; lacI; The lac repressor binds to the lac operator to inhibit transcription in E. coli. This inhibition can be relieved by adding lactose or isopropyl-β-D-thiogalactopyranoside (IPTG).
   5629..5706    -  promoter       lacI promoter: lacI
   5714..5749    -  CDS            TcR (fragment): tetracycline efflux protein; tet; confers resistance to tetracycline
   5752..18      +  promoter       T7 promoter (across the origin): promoter for bacteriophage T7 RNA polymerase
>Addgene plasmid #211416 | pRSF-Duet-6His-C17orf53 | addgene full sequence | sequence record 420518 | Addgene NGS Result
AATACGACTCACTATAGGGGAATTGTGAGCGGATAACAATTCCCCTGTAGAAATAATTTTGTTTAACTTT
AATAAGGAGATATACCATGGGCAGCAGCCATCACCATCATCACCACAGCCAGGATCCGAATTCTATGGCG
TGCAGTTTGCAGAAGCTGTTTGCTGTGGAAGAGGAGTTTGAAGATGAGGATTTCTTGTCTGCTGTGGAGG
ATGCAGAGAACCGGTTTACTGGCTCACTGCCTGTGAATGCTGGGCGCCTGAGACCTGTCTCTTCTAGGCC
ACAGGAGACTGTGCAGGCACAGTCCTCCAGGCTGCTGCTGTTACACCCCACTGCTCCCTCAGAGGCTTTG
GGCCTGCCAGACTTGGACCTCTGCCTCCCTGCCTCCAGCACGCCCAGTGCTGACAGCCGTCCATCATGCA
TAGGAGCAGCTCCCCTAAGGCCTGTCTCTACTTCCAGCAGCTGGATTGGCAATCAGAGAAGAGTGACAGT
GACAGAAGTGCTCAGAGAGACAGCAAGACCTCAGTCCTCAGCCTTACACCCCCTACTCACCTTTGAGAGC
CAACAGCAGCAAGTTGGTGGCTTTGAGGGGCCTGAACAAGACGAATTTGATAAAGTCCTGGCAAGCATGG
AGTTGGAGGAGCCTGGCATGGAGCTGGAATGTGGAGTCAGCAGTGAGGCCATACCAATCCTGCCTGCCCA
GCAGCGGGAGGGTTCAGTATTGGCTAAAAAAGCCCGGGTAGTTGATCTGAGTGGATCTTGCCAGAAGGGG
CCTGTGCCTGCCATCCACAAAGCGGGTATCATGTCCGCCCAGGATGAGTCTCTAGATCCTGTCATCCAAT
GTAGGACTCCACGACCCCCCTTGAGACCTGGTGCTGTGGGTCACCTTCCTGTTCCAACTGCCTTAACAGT
TCCCACTCAGCAACTCCACTGGGAAGTCTGTCCGCAACGCTCCCCTGTTCAAGCACTTCAGCCTCTCCAA
GCTGCTAGAGGGACCATTCAGAGCAGCCCTCAAAATCGTTTCCCTTGTCAGCCATTCCAGTCTCCAAGTT
CCTGGTTAAGTGGCAAAGCTCATTTACCCAGACCTCGAACTCCCAACTCAAGCTGTTCTACTCCCTCAAG
GACTAGCTCTGGATTATTTCCTCGGATACCCTTACAACCGCAAGCTCCAGTGTCTTCCATTGGGTCTCCT
GTTGGTACCCCAAAAGGTCCCCAGGGAGCTCTGCAGACACCCATAGTCACCAACCACCTGGTGCAGCTAG
TCACTGCTGCCAGCCGGACACCCCAGCAGCCCACCCATCCCTCCACCCGAGCCAAAACTCGCCGTTTCCC
TGGCCCAGCTGGGATCCTGCCTCACCAGCAGAGTGGGAGAAGTCTGGAGGACATCATGGTTTCCGCGCCC
CAAACTCCAACCCATGGTGCTCTGGCTAAATTCCAGACAGAGATTGTTGCTAGTTCCCAGGCATCTGTGG
AGGAGGATTTTGGGCGAGGGCCCTGGCTGACCATGAAATCCACGCTAGGCCTGGATGAGAGAGACCCTAG
CTGCTTCCTCTGTACCTACAGCATTGTCATGGTGCTGCGCAAGGCAGCCCTGAAGCAGCTTCCTAGGAAC
AAGGTCCCCAACATGGCGGTGATGATCAAGTCCCTGACTCGGAGCACAATGGACGCCAGTGTGGTTTTCA
AGGACCCCACGGGAGAGATGCAGGGGACGGTGCACAGGTTGCTGCTGGAGACGTGCCAGAATGAGCTGAA
GCCTGGCTCAGTGCTGCTGCTGAAGCAGATTGGAGTGTTTTCTCCTTCACTTCGAAATCACTACCTCAAC
GTGACACCCAACAACCTGGTCCATATTTACAGCCCGGATTCTGGGGATGGGAGCTTCCTCAAGCCATCTC
AGCCCTTCCCCAAGGATTCAGGGAGCTTCCAGCATGATGTGGCTGCAAAGCCCGAGAAAGGCTTCAGAAC
AGCACAGAACCTAGAGGCAGAGGCGTCCCCTGAGGAAGAACTCCCAGAAGCAGATGACCTGGATGGACTC
CTGAGTGAGCTTCCTGAAGACTTCTTCTGTGGGACCAGTAGTTGAGTCGACAAGCTTGCGGCCGCATAAT
GCTTAAGTCGAACAGAAAGTAATCGTATTGTACACGGCCGCATAATCGAAATTAATACGACTCACTATAG
GGGAATTGTGAGCGGATAACAATTCCCCATCTTAGTATATTAGTTAAGTATAAGAAGGAGATATACATAT
GGCAGATCTCAATTGGATATCGGCCGGCCACGCGATCGCTGACGTCGGTACCCTCGAGTCTGGTAAAGAA
ACCGCTGCTGCGAAATTTGAACGCCAGCACATGGACTCGTCTACTAGCGCAGCTTAATTAACCTAGGCTG
CTGCCACCGCTGAGCAATAACTAGCATAACCCCTTGGGGCCTCTAAACGGGTCTTGAGGGGTTTTTTGCT
GAAACCTCAGGCATTTGAGAAGCACACGGTCACACTGCTTCCGGTAGTCAATAAACCGGTAAACCAGCAA
TAGACATAAGCGGCTATTTAACGACCCTGCCCTGAACCGACGACAAGCTGACGACCGGGTCTCCGCAAGT
GGCACTTTTCGGGGAAATGTGCGCGGAACCCCTATTTGTTTATTTTTCTAAATACATTCAAATATGTATC
CGCTCATGAATTAATTCTTAGAAAAACTCATCGAGCATCAAATGAAACTGCAATTTATTCATATCAGGAT
TATCAATACCATATTTTTGAAAAAGCCGTTTCTGTAATGAAGGAGAAAACTCACCGAGGCAGTTCCATAG
GATGGCAAGATCCTGGTATCGGTCTGCGATTCCGACTCGTCCAACATCAATACAACCTATTAATTTCCCC
TCGTCAAAAATAAGGTTATCAAGTGAGAAATCACCATGAGTGACGACTGAATCCGGTGAGAATGGCAAAA
GTTTATGCATTTCTTTCCAGACTTGTTCAACAGGCCAGCCATTACGCTCGTCATCAAAATCACTCGCATC
AACCAAACCGTTATTCATTCGTGATTGCGCCTGAGCGAGACGAAATACGCGGTCGCTGTTAAAAGGACAA
TTACAAACAGGAATCGAATGCAACCGGCGCAGGAACACTGCCAGCGCATCAACAATATTTTCACCTGAAT
CAGGATATTCTTCTAATACCTGGAATGCTGTTTTCCCGGGGATCGCAGTGGTGAGTAACCATGCATCATC
AGGAGTACGGATAAAATGCTTGATGGTCGGAAGAGGCATAAATTCCGTCAGCCAGTTTAGTCTGACCATC
TCATCTGTAACATCATTGGCAACGCTACCTTTGCCATGTTTCAGAAACAACTCTGGCGCATCGGGCTTCC
CATACAATCGATAGATTGTCGCACCTGATTGCCCGACATTATCGCGAGCCCATTTATACCCATATAAATC
AGCATCCATGTTGGAATTTAATCGCGGCCTAGAGCAAGACGTTTCCCGTTGAATATGGCTCATACTCTTC
CTTTTTCAATATTATTGAAGCATTTATCAGGGTTATTGTCTCATGAGCGGATACATATTTGAATGTATTT
AGAAAAATAAACAAATAGGCATGCAGCGCTCTTCCGCTTCCTCGCTCACTGACTCGCTACGCTCGGTCGT
TCGACTGCGGCGAGCGGTGTCAGCTCACTCAAAAGCGGTAATACGGTTATCCACAGAATCAGGGGATAAA
GCCGGAAAGAACATGTGAGCAAAAAGCAAAGCACCGGAAGAAGCCAACGCCGCAGGCGTTTTTCCATAGG
CTCCGCCCCCCTGACGAGCATCACAAAAATCGACGCTCAAGCCAGAGGTGGCGAAACCCGACAGGACTAT
AAAGATACCAGGCGTTTCCCCCTGGAAGCTCCCTCGTGCGCTCTCCTGTTCCGACCCTGCCGCTTACCGG
ATACCTGTCCGCCTTTCTCCCTTCGGGAAGCGTGGCGCTTTCTCATAGCTCACGCTGTTGGTATCTCAGT
TCGGTGTAGGTCGTTCGCTCCAAGCTGGGCTGTGTGCACGAACCCCCCGTTCAGCCCGACCGCTGCGCCT
TATCCGGTAACTATCGTCTTGAGTCCAACCCGGTAAGACACGACTTATCGCCACTGGCAGCAGCCATTGG
TAACTGATTTAGAGGACTTTGTCTTGAAGTTATGCACCTGTTAAGGCTAAACTGAAAGAACAGATTTTGG
TGAGTGCGGTCCTCCAACCCACTTACCTTGGTTCAAAGAGTTGGTAGCTCAGCGAACCTTGAGAAAACCA
CCGTTGGTAGCGGTGGTTTTTCTTTATTTATGAGATGATGAATCAATCGGTCTATCAAGTCAACGAACAG
CTATTCCGTTACTCTAGATTTCAGTGCAATTTATCTCTTCAAATGTAGCACCTGAAGTCAGCCCCATACG
ATATAAGTTGTAATTCTCATGTTAGTCATGCCCCGCGCCCACCGGAAGGAGCTGACTGGGTTGAAGGCTC
TCAAGGGCATCGGTCGAGATCCCGGTGCCTAATGAGTGAGCTAACTTACATTAATTGCGTTGCGCTCACT
GCCCGCTTTCCAGTCGGGAAACCTGTCGTGCCAGCTGCATTAATGAATCGGCCAACGCGCGGGGAGAGGC
GGTTTGCGTATTGGGCGCCAGGGTGGTTTTTCTTTTCACCAGTGAGACGGGCAACAGCTGATTGCCCTTC
ACCGCCTGGCCCTGAGAGAGTTGCAGCAAGCGGTCCACGCTGGTTTGCCCCAGCAGGCGAAAATCCTGTT
TGATGGTGGTTAACGGCGGGATATAACATGAGCTGTCTTCGGTATCGTCGTATCCCACTACCGAGATGTC
CGCACCAACGCGCAGCCCGGACTCGGTAATGGCGCGCATTGCGCCCAGCGCCATCTGATCGTTGGCAACC
AGCATCGCAGTGGGAACGATGCCCTCATTCAGCATTTGCATGGTTTGTTGAAAACCGGACATGGCACTCC
AGTCGCCTTCCCGTTCCGCTATCGGCTGAATTTGATTGCGAGTGAGATATTTATGCCAGCCAGCCAGACG
CAGACGCGCCGAGACAGAACTTAATGGGCCCGCTAACAGCGCGATTTGCTGGTGACCCAATGCGACCAGA
TGCTCCACGCCCAGTCGCGTACCGTCTTCATGGGAGAAAATAATACTGTTGATGGGTGTCTGGTCAGAGA
CATCAAGAAATAACGCCGGAACATTAGTGCAGGCAGCTTCCACAGCAATGGCATCCTGGTCATCCAGCGG
ATAGTTAATGATCAGCCCACTGACGCGTTGCGCGAGAAGATTGTGCACCGCCGCTTTACAGGCTTCGACG
CCGCTTCGTTCTACCATCGACACCACCACGCTGGCACCCAGTTGATCGGCGCGAGATTTAATCGCCGCGA
CAATTTGCGACGGCGCGTGCAGGGCCAGACTGGAGGTGGCAACGCCAATCAGCAACGACTGTTTGCCCGC
CAGTTGTTGTGCCACGCGGTTGGGAATGTAATTCAGCTCCGCCATCGCCGCTTCCACTTTTTCCCGCGTT
TTCGCAGAAACGTGGCTGGCCTGGTTCACCACGCGGGAAACGGTCTGATAAGAGACACCGGCATACTCTG
CGACATCGTATAACGTTACTGGTTTCACATTCACCACCCTGAATTGACTCTCTTCCGGGCGCTATCATGC
CATACCGCGAAAGGTTTTGCGCCATTCGATGGTGTCCGGGATCTCGACGCTCTCCCTTATGCGACTCCTG
CATTAGGAAATT
